>Addgene plasmid #25407 | pEFmEGFP-mDia2 | addgene full sequence | sequence record 372932 | Addgene NGS Result
GGGTGAAGGTGATGCAACATACGGAAAACTTACCCTTAAATTTATTTGCACTACTGGAAAACTACCTGTT
CCATGGCCAACACTTGTCACTACTCTCACTTATGGTGTTCAATGCTTTTCAAGATACCCAGATCATATGA
AGCGGCACGACTTCTTCAAGAGCGCCATGCCTGAGGGATACGTGCAGGAGAGGACCATCTTCTTCAAGGA
CGACGGGAACTACAAGACACGTGCTGAAGTCAAGTTTGAGGGAGACACCCTCGTCAACAGGATCGAGCTT
AAGGGAATCGATTTCAAGGAGGACGGAAACATCCTCGGCCACAAGTTGGAATACAACTACAACTCCCACA
ACGTATACATCATGGCCGACAAGCAAAAGAACGGCATCAAAGCCAACTTCAAGACCCGCCACAACATCGA
AGACGGCGGCGTGCAACTCGCTGATCATTATCAACAAAATACTCCAATTGGCGATGGCCCTGTCCTTTTA
CCAGACAACCATTACCTGTCCACACAATCTGCCCTTTCGAAAGATCCCAACGAAAAGAGAGACCACATGG
TCCTTCTTGAGTTTGTAACAGCTGCTGGGATTACACATGGCATGGATGAACTATACGGATCAGCCACCAT
GGAGAGGCACCGGGCGCGCGCTCTCGGCCGGGACAGCAAGTCGTCGCGGAGGAAGGGCTTGCAGTCCGCG
CCGCCCGCTGGCCCCTACGAGCCCGGGGAGAAGCGACCCAAGTTGCATTTAAATATTAGAACACTGACAG
ATGATATGCTGGACAAATTTGCCAGTATAAGAATTCCAGGGAGCAAGAAAGAGAGACCTCCCCTTCCCCA
CCTGAAGACTGTGTCTGGGATCAGTGACAGCTCATCACTGTCCTCAGAGACAATGGAAAACAACCCAAAG
GCGCTGCCAGAGAGTGAAGTCTTGAAGCTTTTTGAGAAGATGATGGAAGATATGAATTTAAATGAAGATA
AAAAGGCACCATTGCGGGAAAAAGACTTCGGTATCAAAAAAGAAATGGTGATGCAGTACATTAATACTGC
TTCTAAGACAGGAAGTCTTAGAAGTAGCCGACAGATCTCACCTCAGGAATTTCTCCATGAGCTGAAAATG
GGTTACACAGACGAGAGACTTTTCACGTATCTGGAGTCACTCCGAGTATCATTGACCAGTCATCCTGTGA
GTTGGGTGCAAAGCTTTGGACACGAGGGACTCGGATTATTGCTGGACATTTTGGAAAAACTAATTAATGG
GCAAATCCAAGAAAAAGTTGTGAAGAAGACTCAGCACAAAGTCATCCAGTGTCTGAGAGCCCTGATGAAC
ACACAGTATGGCTTAGAAAGGATTATGAGTGACAAGAGGAGTCTTTCCTTGTTGGCAAAAGCCATGGATC
CCAGGCAGCCCGCTATGATGGCAGACGTGGTGAAGCTTCTGTCTGCAGTGTGCATTGTCGGCGAGGAAAG
CATCCTTGAAGAAGTGTTAGAAGCCTTGACTTCAGCTGGAGAAGAAAGAAAGATTGACAGATTTTTTTCC
ATTGTGGAAGGCCTCCGGCATAACTCAGTGAACCTGCAAGTTGCTTGTATGCAGCTCATAAATGCTCTCG
TTACATCTCCTGATGATTTGGACTTCAGGCTTCACCTCAGAAATGAATTTATGCGTTGTGGATTGAAAGA
GATATTGCCAAACTTAAAGGGCATTAAGAATGATGGCCTGGATATACAACTTAAAGTCTTTGATGAGCAC
AAAGAAGAAGATTTGAGTGAGTTTTTCCATCGCCTTGAAGACATTAGAGCTGAACTTGATGAAGCATCTG
ATGTTTACAGCATGTTATGGGACACAGTTAAGGAAACTCGAGCAGAGGGACATTTTCTTTCTATTCTTCA
GCATCTCCTGCTCATTCGCAATGATCGTTTTATAAGAGAGCAGTATTTCAAATTAATTGATGAGTGTGTG
TCACAGATTGTATTACATAGAGATGGAACGGACCCTGACTTCACATACAGAAAAAGACTAGATTTGGACT
TAAGTCAGTTTGTAGATGTTTGCATAGATCAGGCCAAACTAGATGAGTGGGAAGAGAAAGCATCCGAACA
TTGCAAGAAATTTGAAAAAGAGTGTACTGACCACCAAGAAACCCAGGCTCAATTGCAGAAAAGAGAGGCA
AAGATTAATGAGCTTCAAGCAGAGTTACAAGCTTTTAAATCCCAGTTTGGTGCCTTGCCACCTGGTACAA
AAATTCCTTTGCAACCTTCAGTAGAAGGTGAAGCTGGCCCTTCAGCCCTTCCTCCTGCCCCACCAGCACT
CAGTGGAGGAGTGCCGCCTCCCCCACCGCCCCCTCCTCCACCACCCCCACCACTCCCAGGAATGCCAATG
CCATTTGGTGGCCCTGTACCACCACCACCTCCTCTGGGATTCCTGGGTGGGCAAAGCTCTATTCCATTAA
ACCTGCCATTTGGTTTGAAACCAAAGAAAGAATTTAAGCCTGAAATCAGCATGAGAAGATTGAATTGGTT
AAAGATCGGACCAAATGAAATGTCTGAGAACTGCTTCTGGATCAAAGTAAATGAAAATAAGTATGAAAAT
AGGGATTTGCTTTGTAAACTTGAGAACACTTTTTGTTGCCAAGAAAAAGAGAAAAGGAATACAAATGACT
TTGATGAGAAGAAAGTTATTAAGAAGAGAATGAAGGAACTTAAATTTCTAGATCCTAAAATTGCTCAGAA
CCTTTCAATCTTCCTGAGCTCCTTCCGGGTGCCATATGAGAAAATCAGGACGATGATATTGGAAGTGGAT
GAAACACAGTTGTCAGAGTCCATGATTCAGAACTTAATAAAGCACCTTCCTGATGAGGAGCAGTTGAAGT
CATTGTCCCAGTTTAGAAGTGACTATAACAGTTTGTGTGAGCCTGAGCAGTTCGCTGTTGTGATGAGCAA
TGTGAAGAGACTCCGGCCACGGCTCAGTGCTATTCTCTTTAAGCTTCAATTTGAAGAGCAGGTGAACAAC
ATCAAACCTGACATCATGGCTGTCAGTACTGCCTGCGAGGAGATCAAGAAGAGCAAAGGCTTTAGCAAGT
TGCTGGAACTTGTGTTGCTAATGGGAAACTACATGAATGCTGGCTCCCGGAATGCTCAAACCTTCGGATT
TGACCTTAGCTCTCTCTGTAAACTGAAGGATACAAAATCTGCAGATCAGAAAACCACACTCCTCCATTTC
CTGGTAGATGTATGTGAAGAAAAGCATGCTGACATCCTTCACTTTGTGGACGATTTGGCACATTTAGACA
AAGCTAGCAGAGTCTCTGTAGAAATGCTGGAAAAGAACGTGAAGCAGATGGGAAGGCAGCTTCAACAGCT
TGAGAAGAATTTGGAAACCTTTCCCCCTCCTGAGGACTTGCATGACAAGTTTGTGATAAAGATGTCCAGC
TTCGTTATCAGTGCGAACGAGCAGTATGAAAAACTCTCCACACTACTGGGCAGCATGACACAATTGTACC
AGAGTATAATGGGCTACTATGCTGTCGACATGAAGAAGGTTTCCGTGGAAGAGTTTTTTAATGATCTGAA
CAACTTCAGAACTTCATTTATGCTAGCATTAAAGGAAAACATCAAAAAACGAGAAGCAGCAGAAAAGGAG
AAACGTGCCAGGATAGCGAAAGAGCGAGCAGAGAAAGAGCGACTTGAACGCCAGCAAGAGAAAAAGCGCT
TACTAGAAATGAAAACTGAGGGAGATGAGACAGGAGTGATGGATAGTCTGCTGGAGGCCTTGCAGTCAGG
GGCTGCCTTCCGCGACAGAAGAAAAAGGACACCAAAGCTGAAAGATATTCGGCAGAGTCTCAGCCCGATG
TCTCAGAGGCCTGTTCTCAAAGTTTGTAACCATGAAAATCAGAAAATGCCGTTGACAGAAGGGTCACGTC
CACACCACAGTATCAATTGCAACTCCACCAGGACTCCAGTCGCCAAGGAGCTTAATTATAATCTAGACAC
TCATGCGTCTACAGGGAGGATCAAGGCAGTTGAGAAGGAAGCCTGTAATGCAGAAAGCAACAAAAAAAAG
GAAATGGAACTTCTTGGCTCTGTTGCTAAAAGCGAATCAGTTCCTGAAGTTGAAGCCCTGCTGGCAAGAT
TACGAGCTTTATAAACTAGTCTAGAAATTCACCCCACCAGTGCAGGCTGCCTATCAGAAAGTGGTGGCTG
GTGTGGCTAATGCCCTGGCCCACAAGTATCACTAAGCTCGCTTTCTTGCTGTCCAATTTCTATTAAAGGT
TCCTTTGTTCCCTAAGTCCAACTACTAAACTGGGGGATATTATGAAGGGCCTTGAGCATCTGGATTCTGC
CTAATAAAAAACATTTATTTTCATTGCAATGATGTATTTAAATTATTTCTGAATATTTTACTAAAAAGGG
AATGTGGGAGGTCAGTGCATTTAAAACATAAAGAAATGAAGAGCTAGTTCAAACCTTGGGAAAATACACT
ATATCTTAAACTCCATGAAAGAAGGTGAGGCTGCAAACAGCTAATGCACATTGGCAACAGCCCCTGATGC
CTATGCCTTATTCATCCCTCAGAAAAGGATTCAAGTAGAGGCTTGATTTGGAGGTTAAAGTTTTGCTATG
CTGTATTTTACATTACTTATTGTTTTAGCTGTCCTCATGAATGTCTTTTCACTACCCATTTGCTTATCCT
GCATCTCTCAGCCTTGACTCCACTCAGTTCTCTTGCTTAGAGATACCACCTTTCCCCTGAAGTGTTCCTT
CCATGTTTTACGGCGAGATGGTTTCTCCTCGCCTGGCCACTCAGCCTTAGTTGTCTCTGTTGTCTTATAG
AGGTCTACTTGAAGAAGGAAAAACAGGGGGCATGGTTTGACTGTCCTGTGAGCCCTTCTTCCCTGCCTCC
CCCACTCACAGTGACCCGGAATCTGCAGCCCAAGCTTGGCACTGGCCGTCGTTTTACAACGTCGTGACTG
GGAAAACCCTGGCGTTACCCAACTTAATCGCCTTGCAGCACATCCCCCTTTCGCCAGCTGGCGTAATAGC
GAAGAGGCCCGCACCGATCGCCCTTCCCAACAGTTGCGCAGCCTGAATGGCGAATGGCGCCTGATGCGGT
ATTTTCTCCTTACGCATCTGTGCGGTATTTCACACCGCATATGGTGCACTCTCAGTACAATCTGCTCTGA
TGCCGCATAGTTAAGCCAGCCCCGACACCCGCCAACACCCGCTGACGCGCCCTGACGGGCTTGTCTGCTC
CCGGCATCCGCTTACAGACAAGCTGTGACCGTCTCCGGGAGCTGCATGTGTCAGAGGTTTTCACCGTCAT
CACCGAAACGCGCGAGACGAAAGGGCCTCGTGATACGCCTATTTTTATAGGTTAATGTCATGATAATAAT
GGTTTCTTAGACGTCAGGTGGCACTTTTCGGGGAAATGTGCGCGGAACCCCTATTTGTTTATTTTTCTAA
ATACATTCAAATATGTATCCGCTCATGAGACAATAACCCTGATAAATGCTTCAATAATATTGAAAAAGGA
AGAGTATGAGTATTCAACATTTCCGTGTCGCCCTTATTCCCTTTTTTGCGGCATTTTGCCTTCCTGTTTT
TGCTCACCCAGAAACGCTGGTGAAAGTAAAAGATGCTGAAGATCAGTTGGGTGCACGAGTGGGTTACATC
GAACTGGATCTCAACAGCGGTAAGATCCTTGAGAGTTTTCGCCCCGAAGAACGTTTTCCAATGATGAGCA
CTTTTAAAGTTCTGCTATGTGGCGCGGTATTATCCCGTATTGACGCCGGGCAAGAGCAACTCGGTCGCCG
CATACACTATTCTCAGAATGACTTGGTTGAGTACTCACCAGTCACAGAAAAGCATCTTACGGATGGCATG
ACAGTAAGAGAATTATGCAGTGCTGCCATAACCATGAGTGATAACACTGCGGCCAACTTACTTCTGACAA
CGATCGGAGGACCGAAGGAGCTAACCGCTTTTTTGCACAACATGGGGGATCATGTAACTCGCCTTGATCG
TTGGGAACCGGAGCTGAATGAAGCCATACCAAACGACGAGCGTGACACCACGATGCCTGTAGCAATGGCA
ACAACGTTGCGCAAACTATTAACTGGCGAACTACTTACTCTAGCTTCCCGGCAACAATTAATAGACTGGA
TGGAGGCGGATAAAGTTGCAGGACCACTTCTGCGCTCGGCCCTTCCGGCTGGCTGGTTTATTGCTGATAA
ATCTGGAGCCGGTGAGCGTGGGTCTCGCGGTATCATTGCAGCACTGGGGCCAGATGGTAAGCCCTCCCGT
ATCGTAGTTATCTACACGACGGGGAGTCAGGCAACTATGGATGAACGAAATAGACAGATCGCTGAGATAG
GTGCCTCACTGATTAAGCATTGGTAACTGTCAGACCAAGTTTACTCATATATACTTTAGATTGATTTAAA
ACTTCATTTTTAATTTAAAAGGATCTAGGTGAAGATCCTTTTTGATAATCTCATGACCAAAATCCCTTAA
CGTGAGTTTTCGTTCCACTGAGCGTCAGACCCCGTAGAAAAGATCAAAGGATCTTCTTGAGATCCTTTTT
TTCTGCGCGTAATCTGCTGCTTGCAAACAAAAAAACCACCGCTACCAGCGGTGGTTTGTTTGCCGGATCA
AGAGCTACCAACTCTTTTTCCGAAGGTAACTGGCTTCAGCAGAGCGCAGATACCAAATACTGTTCTTCTA
GTGTAGCCGTAGTTAGGCCACCACTTCAAGAACTCTGTAGCACCGCCTACATACCTCGCTCTGCTAATCC
TGTTACCAGTGGCTGCTGCCAGTGGCGATAAGTCGTGTCTTACCGGGTTGGACTCAAGACGATAGTTACC
GGATAAGGCGCAGCGGTCGGGCTGAACGGGGGGTTCGTGCACACAGCCCAGCTTGGAGCGAACGACCTAC
ACCGAACTGAGATACCTACAGCGTGAGCTATGAGAAAGCGCCACGCTTCCCGAAGGGAGAAAGGCGGACA
GGTATCCGGTAAGCGGCAGGGTCGGAACAGGAGAGCGCACGAGGGAGCTTCCAGGGGGAAACGCCTGGTA
TCTTTATAGTCCTGTCGGGTTTCGCCACCTCTGACTTGAGCGTCGATTTTTGTGATGCTCGTCAGGGGGG
CGGAGCCTATGGAAAAACGCCAGCAACGCGGCCTTTTTACGGTTCCTGGCCTTTTGCTGGCCTTTTGCTC
ACATGTTCTTTCCTGCGTTATCCCCTGATTCTGTGGATAACCGTATTACCGCCTTTGAGTGAGCTGATAC
CGCTCGCCGCAGCCGAACGACCGAGCGCAGCGAGTCAGTGAGCGAGGAAGCGGAAGAGCGCCCAATACGC
AAACCGCCTCTCCCCGCGCGTTGGCCGATTCATTAATGCAGCTGGCACGACAGGTTTCCCGACTGGAAAG
CGGGCAGTGAGCGCAACGCAATTAATGTGAGTTAGCTCACTCATTAGGCACCCCAGGCTTTACACTTTAT
GCTTCCGGCTCGTATGTTGTGTGGAATTGTGAGCGGATAACAATTTCACACAGGAAACAGCTATGACATG
ATTACGAATTAATTCGAGCTCGCCCAGCTTTGCAAAGATGGATAAAGTTTTAAACAGAGAGGAATCTTTG
CAGCTAATGGACCTTCTAGGTCTTGAAAGGAGTGGGAATTGGCTCCGGTGCCCGTCAGTGGGCAGAGCGC
ACATCGCCCACAGTCCCCGAGAAGTTGGGGGGAGGGGTCGGCAATTGAACCGGTGCCTAGAGAAGGTGGC
GCGGGGTAAACTGGGAAAGTGATGTCGTGTACTGGCTCCGCCTTTTTCCCGAGGGTGGGGGAGAACCGTA
TATAAGTGCAGTAGTCGCCGTGAACGTTCTTTTTCGCAACGGGTTTGCCGCCAGAACACAGGTAAGTGCC
GTGTGTGGTTCCCGCGGGCCTGGCCTCTTTACGGGTTATGGCCCTTGCGTGCCTTGAATTACTTCCACCT
GGCTGCAGTACGTGATTCTTGATCCCGAGCTTCGGGTTGGAAGTGGGTGGGAGAGTTCGAGGCCTTGCGC
TTAAGGAGCCCCTTCGCCTCGTGCTTGAGTTGAGGCCTGGCCTGGGCGCTGGGGCCGCCGCGTGCGAATC
TGGTGGCACCTTCGCGCCTGTCTCGCTGCTTTCGATAAGTCTCTAGCCATTTAAAATTTTTGATGACCTG
CTGCGACGCTTTTTTTCTGGCAAGATAGTCTTGTAAATGCGGGCCAAGATCTGCACACTGGTATTTCGGT
TTTTGGGGCCGCGGGCGGCGACGGGGCCCGTGCGTCCCAGCGCACATGTTCGGCGAGGCGGGGCCTGCGA
GCGCGGCCACCGAGAATCGGACGGGGGTAGTCTCAAGCTGGCCGGCCTGCTCTGGTGCCTGGCCTCGCGC
CGCCGTGTATCGCCCCGCCCTGGGCGGCAAGGCTGGCCCGGTCGGCACCAGTTGCGTGAGCGGAAAGATG
GCCGCTTCCCGGCCCTGCTGCAGGGAGCTCAAAATGGAGGACGCGGCGCTCGGGAGAGCGGGCGGGTGAG
TCACCCACACAAAGGAAAAGGGCCTTTCCGTCCTCAGCCGTCGCTTCATGTGACTCCACGGAGTACCGGG
CGCCGTCCAGGCACCTCGATTAGTTCTCGAGCTTTTGGAGTACGTCGTCTTTAGGTTGGGGGGAGGGGTT
TTATGCGATGGAGTTTCCCCACACTGAGTGGGTGGAGACTGAAGTTAGGCCAGCTTGGCACTTGATGTAA
TTCTCCTTGGAATTTGCCCTTTTTGAGTTTGGATCTTGGTTCATTCTCAAGCCTCAGACAGTGGTTCAAA
GTTTTTTTCTTCCATTTCAGGTGTCGTGAGGAATTAGCTTGCTTACATTTGCTTCTGACACAACTGTGTT
CACTAGCAACCTCAAACAGACACCATGCCGCATCACCACCATCATCACGCCATGCCGGAGCAGAAGCTGA
TATCCGAGGAGGACCTGGCCATGGCCGGATCTAGTAAAGGAGAAGAACTTTTCACTGGAGTTGTCCCAAT
TCTTGTTGAATTAGATGGTGATGTTAATGGGCACAAATTTTCTGTCAGTGGAGA
Features (pLannotate 1.2.2; 16 found; start..end, strand, type, name):
    629..4141    +  CDS            Diaph3: DIAP3_MOUSE - Also known as Diap3. Experimental evidence at protein level: Swiss-Prot protein existence level 1. Actin nucleation and elongation factor required for the assembly of F-actin structures, such as actin cables and stress fibers (PubMed:10678165, PubMed:23558171). Required for cytokinesis, stress fiber formation and transcriptional activation of the serum response factor (PubMed:10678165, PubMed:23558171). Binds to GTP-bound form of Rho and to profilin: acts in a Rho-dependent manner to recruit profilin to the membrane, where it promotes actin polymerization (PubMed:10678165). DFR p
   4158..4232    +  CDS            HBB (fragment): HBB_PONPY - Experimental evidence at transcript level: Swiss-Prot protein existence level 2. Involved in oxygen transport from the lung to the various peripheral tissues. From Pongo pygmaeus (Bornean orangutan).
   4236..4630    +  polyA_signal   β-globin poly(A): human β-globin polyadenylation signal
   4940..5094    +  CDS            lacZα (fragment): LacZα fragment of β-galactosidase; lacZ fragment
   5100..5199    -  misc_feature   bom (fragment): basis of mobility region from pBR322
   5301..5336    -  CDS            rop (fragment): Rop protein, which maintains plasmids at low copy number; rop
   5431..5535    +  promoter       AmpR promoter: bla
   5536..6396    +  CDS            AmpR: β-lactamase; bla; confers resistance to ampicillin, carbenicillin, and related antibiotics
   6567..7155    +  rep_origin     ori: high-copy-number ColE1/pMB1/pBR322/pUC origin of replication
   7338..7430    +  CDS            lacI (fragment): lac repressor; lacI; The lac repressor binds to the lac operator to inhibit transcription in E. coli. This inhibition can be relieved by adding lactose or isopropyl-β-D-thiogalactopyranoside (IPTG).
   7443..7464    +  protein_bind   CAP binding site: CAP binding activates transcription in the presence of cAMP. E. coli catabolite activator protein
   7479..7509    +  promoter       lac promoter: promoter for the E. coli lac operon
   7517..7533    +  protein_bind   lac operator: The lac repressor binds to the lac operator to inhibit transcription in E. coli. This inhibition can be relieved by adding lactose or isopropyl-β-D-thiogalactopyranoside (IPTG). lac repressor encoded by lacI
   7598..7664    +  CDS            small t antigen (fragment): SV40 (simian virus 40) small t antigen
   7671..8849    +  promoter       EF-1α promoter: strong constitutive promoter for human elongation factor EF-1α
   8993..616     +  CDS            mgfp5 (across the origin): GFP with folding enhancement mutations; mgfp5; suitable for expression in plants due to removal of a cryptic intron
