[The description below was written by a language model from this plasmid's Addgene catalogue record and pLannotate feature annotations shown in this document.]
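Description:
pEFmEGFP-mDia2 is a mammalian expression plasmid built on the EF-BOS backbone that produces mouse mDia2 (Diaph3, also called Drf3 or Diap3) as an N-terminal fluorescent fusion. The sequenced record is about 9.1 kb, somewhat larger than the sum of the nominal catalogue sizes for backbone and insert. In bacteria it is maintained through a high-copy ColE1/pUC-type origin and selected with ampicillin via the β-lactamase gene and its own promoter. The remaining bacterial annotations (fragments of lacZα, lacI, rop and bom, plus a lac promoter and operator) are remnants of the cloning-vector lineage rather than functional parts of the expression unit. No mammalian selection marker is annotated.

Expression is driven by the strong constitutive human EF-1α promoter. A short SV40 fragment, annotated as small t antigen sequence, lies just upstream of the promoter. Downstream, a GFP open reading frame spans the numbering origin of the circular map and runs almost directly into the Diaph3 coding sequence. The annotation tool labels this reporter mgfp5, whereas the catalogue describes it as EGFP, and it also lists His and Myc epitopes at the N terminus that the feature table does not separately mark. Transcripts end in a human β-globin polyadenylation signal, preceded by a short β-globin coding fragment. The cloning junctions were made with compatible-end enzymes and the sites were destroyed.

mDia2 is a Diaphanous-related formin that nucleates and elongates actin filaments downstream of Rho GTPases. It contributes to stress fibre assembly, cytokinesis and serum response factor activation. The construct suits transient expression in cultured mammalian cells to visualise the protein's localisation, to detect or purify it through its tags, and to study formin-dependent cytoskeletal signalling.
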