Addgene plasmid #25407: pEFmEGFP-mDia2
Depositing lab: Arthur Alberts. Publication: Diaphanous-related formins bridge Rho GTPase and Src tyrosine kinase signaling. Tominaga T, Sahai E, Chardin P, McCormick F, Courtneidge SA, Alberts AS. Mol Cell. 2000 Jan . 5(1):13-25. 10.1016/S1097-2765(00)80399-8 PubMed 10678165.
Backbone
  Vector backbone: EF-BOS
  Backbone manufacturer: N/A
  Backbone size w/o insert (bp): 3500
  Vector type: Mammalian Expression
Growth in bacteria
  Bacterial resistance: Ampicillin, 100 μg/mL
  Growth temperature: 37°C
  Growth strain: DH5alpha
  Copy number: Unknown
Gene/Insert
  Gene/Insert name: mDia2 (alt names: drf3; diap3)
  Species: M. musculus (mouse)
  Insert size (bp): 3500
  Mutation: Encodes mDia2
  GenBank ID: AF094519
  Entrez Gene: Diaph3 (a.k.a. 4930417P13Rik, Dia2, Diap3, Drf3, p134MDia2)
  Tag / fusion protein: His (N terminal on insert); Myc (N terminal on insert); EGFP (N terminal on insert)
  Cloning method: Restriction Enzyme; 5′ cloning site BamHI, BglII (destroyed during cloning); 3′ cloning site XbaI, SpeI (destroyed during cloning)
  Sequencing primers: 5′ EF1a_fwd; 3′ CCA GGG CAT TAG CCA CAC CAG CCA CCA CTT TCT G
Terms and licenses: Academic/Nonprofit Terms; Industry Terms: Not Available to Industry
How to cite: pEFmEGFP-mDia2 was a gift from Arthur Alberts (Addgene plasmid # 25407 ; http://n2t.net/addgene:25407 ; RRID:Addgene_25407)
