>Addgene plasmid #25407 | pEFmEGFP-mDia2 | addgene partial sequence | sequence record 31106 | 25407 with GFP-R
TTCTCCTTTACTAGATCCGGCCATGGCCAGGTCCTCCTCGGATATCAGCTTCTGCTCCGGCATGGCGTGA
TGATGGTGGTGATGCGGCATGGTGTCTGTTTGAGGTTGCTAGTGAACACAGTTGTGTCAGAAGCAAATGT
AAGCAAGCTAATTCCTCACGACACCTGAAATGGAAGAAAAAAACTTTGAACCACTGTCTGAGGCTTGAGA
ATGAACCAAGATCCAAACTCAAAAAGGGCAAATTCCAAGGAGAATTACATCAAGTGCCAAGCTGGCCTAA
CTTCAGTCTCCACCCACTCAGTGTGGGGAAACTCCATCGCATAAAACCCCTCCCCCCAACCTAAAGACGA
CGTACTCCAAAAGCTCGAGAACTAATCGAGGTGCCTGGACGGCGCCCGGTACTCCGTGGAGTCACATGAA
GCGACGGCTGAGGACGGAAAGGCCCTTTTCCTTTGTGTGGGTGACTCACCCGCCCGCTCTCCCGAGCGCC
GCGTCCTCCATTTTGAGCTCCCTGCAGCAGGGCCGGGAAGCGGCCATCTTTCCGCTCACGCAACTGGTGC
CGACCGGGCCAGCCTTGCCGCCCAGGGCGGGGCGATACACGGCGGCGCGAGGCCAGGCACCAGAGCAGGC
CGGCCAGCTTGAGACTACCCCCGTCCGATTCTCGGTGGCCGCGCTCGCAGGCCCCGCCTCGCCGAACATG
TGCGCTGGGACGCACGGGCCCCGTCGCCGCCCGCGGCCCCAAAAACCGAAATACCAGTGTGCAGATCTTG
GCCCGCATTTACAAGACTATCTTGCCAGAAAAAAAGCGTCGCAGCAGGTCATCAAAAATTTTAAATGGCT
AGAGACTTATCGAAAGCAGCG
