>Addgene plasmid #25407 | pEFmEGFP-mDia2 | addgene partial sequence | sequence record 31107 | 25407 with GFP-F
GAACTATACGGATCAGCCACCATGGAGAGGCACCGGGCGCGCGCTCTCGGCCGGGACAGCAAGTCGTCGC
GGAGGAAGGGCTTGCAGTCCGCGCCGCCCGCTGGCCCCTACGAGCCCGGGGAGAAGCGACCCAAGTTGCA
TTTAAATATTAGAACACTGACAGATGATATGCTGGACAAATTTGCCAGTATAAGAATTCCAGGGAGCAAG
AAAGAGAGACCTCCCCTTCCCCACCTGAAGACTGTGTCTGGGATCAGTGACAGCTCATCACTGTCCTCAG
AGACAATGGAAAACAACCCAAAGGCGCTGCCAGAGAGTGAAGTCTTGAAGCTTTTTGAGAAGATGATGGA
AGATATGAATTTAAATGAAGATAAAAAGGCACCATTGCGGGAAAAAGACTTCGGTATCAAAAAAGAAATG
GTGATGCAGTACATTAATACTGCTTCTAAGACAGGAAGTCTTAGAAGTAGCCGACAGATCTCACCTCAGG
AATTTCTCCATGAGCTGAAAATGGGTTACACAGACGAGAGACTTTTCACGTATCTGGAGTCACTCCGAGT
ATCATTGACCAGTCATCCTGTGAGTTGGGTGCAAAGCTTTGGACACGAGGGACTCGGATTATTGCTGGAC
ATTTTGGAAAAACTAATTAATGGGCAAATCCAAGAAAAAGTTGTGAAGAAGACTCAGCACAAAGTCATCC
AGTGTCTGAGAGCCCTGATGAACACACAGTATGGCTTAGAAAGGATTATGAGTGACAAGAGGAGTCTTTC
CTTGTTGGCAAAAGCCATGGATCCCAGGCAGCCCGCTATGATGGCAGACGTGGTGAAGCTTCTGTCTGCA
GTGTGNTNNGTCGGNNNAGGAAAGCATCCTTGAAGGAGTGNTAGAAGCCTTGACTTCAGCTGGA
